Addgene plasmid #246053: CMV_AcrIIC3_cpGR2(GGS5)-F59
Purpose: Expression of AcrIIC3-cpGR2 hybrid in mammalian cells; insertion before F59; enables chemogenetic control of NmeCas9
Depositing lab: Dominik Niopek. Depositing organization: Universitaet Heidelberg. Publication: A versatile anti-CRISPR platform for opto- and chemogenetic control of CRISPR-Cas9 and Cas12 across a wide range of orthologs. Brenker L, Aschenbrenner S, Bubeck F, Staykov K, Gebhardt C, Wolf B, Jendrusch M, Kroll AS, Becker J, Ambiel I, Fackler OT, Grimm D, Mathony J, Niopek D. Nucleic Acids Res. 2025 Jul 19;53(14):gkaf752. doi: 10.1093/nar/gkaf752. PubMed 40794863.
Backbone
  Vector backbone: pcDNA3.1
  Vector type: Mammalian Expression, CRISPR, Synthetic Biology
Growth in bacteria
  Bacterial resistance: Ampicillin, 100 μg/mL
  Growth temperature: 37°C
  Growth strain: DH5alpha
  Copy number: High Copy
Gene/Insert
  Gene/Insert name: AcrIIC3_cpGR2-F59
  Species: Synthetic
  Cloning method: Golden Gate
Terms and licenses: Academic/Nonprofit Terms; Industry Terms: Not Available to Industry
How to cite: CMV_AcrIIC3_cpGR2(GGS5)-F59 was a gift from Dominik Niopek (Addgene plasmid # 246053 ; http://n2t.net/addgene:246053 ; RRID:Addgene_246053)
