[The description below was written by a language model from this plasmid's Addgene catalogue record and pLannotate feature annotations shown in this document.]
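Description:
CMV_AcrIIC3_cpGR2(GGS5)-F59 is a 6.5 kb mammalian expression plasmid built on the pcDNA3.1 backbone and assembled by Golden Gate cloning. It is maintained in E. coli through a high-copy ColE1/pUC-type origin and selected with ampicillin via the β-lactamase gene. An f1 origin is also present. As is usual for pcDNA3.1, the backbone carries an SV40 early promoter driving the neomycin/kanamycin phosphotransferase gene with an SV40 polyadenylation signal, which could support G418 selection in mammalian cells.

The payload is a synthetic open reading frame placed between the human CMV immediate-early enhancer/promoter and the bovine growth hormone polyadenylation signal, with a T7 promoter just upstream of the insert. It encodes a hybrid of the anti-CRISPR protein AcrIIC3, an inhibitor of NmeCas9, with a domain called cpGR2 inserted immediately before residue F59. The name suggests a circularly permuted glucocorticoid receptor-derived module with GGS-repeat linkers, although the record does not spell this out. The automated annotation is consistent with that reading: it detects two adjacent fragments with homology to steroid hormone receptors (mineralocorticoid and glucocorticoid receptor matches from other species), an arrangement expected for a rearranged ligand-binding domain. The AcrIIC3 portions themselves were not recognised by the annotation tool. The short HIV-1 LTR, ble and lacI fragments it reports are most likely incidental partial matches within backbone sequence.

The stated purpose is chemogenetic control of NmeCas9. The receptor domain is intended to make the inhibitory activity of AcrIIC3 responsive to a small-molecule ligand, so that Cas9 activity in transfected mammalian cells can be tuned chemically. The record does not name the ligand or state the direction of the switch.
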