Features (pLannotate 1.2.2; 21 found; start..end, strand, type, name):
    133..512     +  enhancer       CMV enhancer: human cytomegalovirus immediate early enhancer
    513..716     +  promoter       CMV promoter: human cytomegalovirus (CMV) immediate early promoter
    712..745     +  LTR            5' LTR (truncated) (fragment): truncated 5' long terminal repeat (LTR) from HIV-1
    761..779     +  promoter       T7 promoter: promoter for bacteriophage T7 RNA polymerase
    985..1203    +  CDS            NR3C2 (fragment): MCR_SHEEP - Also known as MLR. Experimental evidence at transcript level: Swiss-Prot protein existence level 2. Receptor for both mineralocorticoids (MC) such as aldosterone and glucocorticoids (GC) such as corticosterone or cortisol. Binds to mineralocorticoid response elements (MRE) and transactivates target genes. The effect of MC is to increase ion and water transport and thus raise extracellular fluid volume and blood pressure and lower potassium levels (By similarity). From Ovis aries (Sheep).
   1255..1776    +  CDS            nr3c1 (fragment): GCR_ONCMY - Also known as grl. Experimental evidence at protein level: Swiss-Prot protein existence level 1. Receptor for glucocorticoids (GC) (PubMed:7649084, PubMed:8766708). Has a dual mode of action: as a transcription factor that binds to glucocorticoid response elements (GRE), both for nuclear and mitochondrial DNA, and as a modulator of other transcription factors (By similarity). Affects inflammatory responses, cellular proliferation and differentiation in target tissues (By similarity). Involved in chromatin remodeling (By similarity). Plays a role in rapid mRNA degradation by binding
   2008..2232    +  polyA_signal   bGH poly(A) signal: bovine growth hormone polyadenylation signal
   2236..2257    +  promoter       SV40 promoter (fragment): SV40 enhancer and early promoter
   2278..2706    +  rep_origin     f1 ori (sequence partly withheld): f1 bacteriophage origin of replication; arrow indicates direction of (+) strand synthesis
   2720..3049    +  promoter       SV40 promoter: SV40 enhancer and early promoter
   3116..3907    +  CDS            neo: KKA2_KLEPN - Also known as kan, nptII. Experimental evidence at protein level: Swiss-Prot protein existence level 1. Resistance to kanamycin, neomycin, paromomycin, ribostamycin, butirosin and gentamicin B. From Klebsiella pneumoniae.
   3931..4089    +  CDS            ble (fragment): BLE_KLEPN - Experimental evidence at protein level: Swiss-Prot protein existence level 1. Binding protein with a strong affinity to the bleomycin family of antibiotics. Binds to CL990; an antimitotic-antibiotic compound. From Klebsiella pneumoniae.
   4084..4205    +  polyA_signal   SV40 poly(A) signal: SV40 polyadenylation signal
   4278..4294    -  protein_bind   lac operator: The lac repressor binds to the lac operator to inhibit transcription in E. coli. This inhibition can be relieved by adding lactose or isopropyl-β-D-thiogalactopyranoside (IPTG). lac repressor encoded by lacI
   4302..4332    -  promoter       lac promoter: promoter for the E. coli lac operon
   4347..4368    -  protein_bind   CAP binding site: CAP binding activates transcription in the presence of cAMP. E. coli catabolite activator protein
   4381..4473    -  CDS            lacI (fragment): lac repressor; lacI; The lac repressor binds to the lac operator to inhibit transcription in E. coli. This inhibition can be relieved by adding lactose or isopropyl-β-D-thiogalactopyranoside (IPTG).
   4656..5244    -  rep_origin     ori: high-copy-number ColE1/pMB1/pBR322/pUC origin of replication
   5415..6275    -  CDS            AmpR: β-lactamase; bla; confers resistance to ampicillin, carbenicillin, and related antibiotics
   6276..6380    -  promoter       AmpR promoter: bla
   6439..6491    -  misc_feature   bom (fragment): basis of mobility region from pBR322
>Addgene plasmid #246053 | CMV_AcrIIC3_cpGR2(GGS5)-F59 | addgene full sequence | sequence record 495339 | Addgene NGS Result
AGGTCGCTGAGTAGTGCGCGAGCAAAATTTAAGCTACAACAAGGCAAGGCTTGACCGACAATTGCATGAA
GAATCTGCTTAGGGTTAGGCGTTTTGCGCTGCTTCGCGATGTACGGGCCAGATATACGCGTTGACATTGA
TTATTGACTAGTTATTAATAGTAATCAATTACGGGGTCATTAGTTCATAGCCCATATATGGAGTTCCGCG
TTACATAACTTACGGTAAATGGCCCGCCTGGCTGACCGCCCAACGACCCCCGCCCATTGACGTCAATAAT
GACGTATGTTCCCATAGTAACGCCAATAGGGACTTTCCATTGACGTCAATGGGTGGAGTATTTACGGTAA
ACTGCCCACTTGGCAGTACATCAAGTGTATCATATGCCAAGTACGCCCCCTATTGACGTCAATGACGGTA
AATGGCCCGCCTGGCATTATGCCCAGTACATGACCTTATGGGACTTTCCTACTTGGCAGTACATCTACGT
ATTAGTCATCGCTATTACCATGGTGATGCGGTTTTGGCAGTACATCAATGGGCGTGGATAGCGGTTTGAC
TCACGGGGATTTCCAAGTCTCCACCCCATTGACGTCAATGGGAGTTTGTTTTGGCACCAAAATCAACGGG
ACTTTCCAAAATGTCGTAACAACTCCGCCCCATTGACGCAAATGGGCGGTAGGCGTGTACGGTGGGAGGT
CTATATAAGCAGAGCTCTCTGGCTAACTAGAGAACCCACTGCTTACTGGCTTATCGAAATTAATACGACT
CACTATAGGGAGACCCAAGCTGGCTAGCGCCACCATGGCTTTCAAGAGAGCTATTATATTTACGTCCTTT
AATGGTTTTGAGAAGGTCTCTCGAACAGAGAAGCGACGCCTTGCCAAGATAATTAACGCGAGGGTCTCAA
TTATTGATGAGTATCTCAGAGCCAAGGATACAAACGCGAGCCTGGATGGCCAATACCGAGCCTTTCTGTT
TGGTCCGGGGAACAGCAGCCAGAACTGGCAGAGGTTCTACCAGCTGACCAAGCTGCTGGACAGCATGCAC
GAGATGGTGGGCGGCCTGCTCCAGTTCTGCTTCTACACCTTCGTGAACAAGAGCCTGAGCGTGGAGTTCC
CCGAGATGCTGGCCGAGATCATCAGCAACCAGCTGCCTAAGTTTAATGCCGGCAGCGTGAAGCCCCTGCT
GTTCCACCAGAAGGGGGGCGGAAGCGGCGGATCCGGCGGATCTGGCGGATCGGGCGGGAGTGGACTGATC
AGCCTGCTGGAGGTGATCGAGCCCGAGGTGCTGTACAGCGGCTACGACAGCACCCTGCCCGACACCAGCA
CCAGGCTGATGAGCACCCTGAACAGGCTGGGCGGCAGGCAGGTGGTGAGCGCCGTGAAGTGGGCCAAGGC
CCTGCCCGGCTTCAGGAACCTGCACCTGGACGACCAGATGACCCTGCTGCAGTACAGCTGGATGAGCCTG
ATGGCCTTCAGCCTGGGCTGGAGGAGCTACAAGCAGAGCAACGGCAACATGCTGTGCTTCGCCCCCGACC
TGGTGATCAACGAGGAGAGGATGCAGCTGCCCTACATGTACGACCAGTGCCAGCAGATGCTGAAGATCAG
CAGCGAGTTCGTGAGGCTGCAGGTGAGCTACGACGAGTACCTGTGCATGAAGGTGCTGCTGCTGCTGAGC
ACCGTGCCCAAGGACGGCCTGAAGAGCCAGGCCGTGTTCGACGAGATCAGGATGACCTACATCAAGGAGC
TGGGCAAGGCCATCGTGAAGAGGGAGGGCGGTCCGGGGAACGACGAAAGCCCCGCGATGACAGAGTTCCT
CGCAAAACTGAAAGCATTCGCGGAGAGCTGCACGGGAATATCAATAGATGCGTGGGAGATTGAAGAGAGC
GAGTATGTTCGACTGCCCGTTGAACGCCGGGATTTCCTGGCCGCTGCGAATGGCAAGGAAATCTTCAAGA
TATAACTCGAGCGGCCGCCACTGTGCTGGATATCTGATCAGCCTCGACTGTGCCTTCTAGTTGCCAGCCA
TCTGTTGTTTGCCCCTCCCCCGTGCCTTCCTTGACCCTGGAAGGTGCCACTCCCACTGTCCTTTCCTAAT
AAAATGAGGAAATTGCATCGCATTGTCTGAGTAGGTGTCATTCTATTCTGGGGGGTGGGGTGGGGCAGGA
CAGCAAGGGGGAGGATTGGGAAGACAATAGCAGGCATGCTGGGGATGCGGTGGGCTCTATGGCTTCTGAG
GCGGAAAGAACCAGCTGGGGCTCTAGGGGGTATCCCC
[124 nt withheld, positions 2278-2401]
C
[91 nt withheld, positions 2403-2493]
A
[49 nt withheld, positions 2495-2543]
CCTTTGACGTTGGAGTCCACGTTCTTT
[37 nt withheld, positions 2571-2607]
ACCCTATCTCGGTCTATTCTTTTGATTTATAAGGGATTTTGCCGATTTCGGCCTATTGGTTAAAAAATGA
GCTGATTTAACAAAAATTTAACGCGAATTAATTCTGTGGAATGTGTGTCAGTTAGGGTGTGGAAAGTCCC
CAGGCTCCCCAGCAGGCAGAAGTATGCAAAGCATGCATCTCAATTAGTCAGCAACCAGGTGTGGAAAGTC
CCCAGGCTCCCCAGCAGGCAGAAGTATGCAAAGCATGCATCTCAATTAGTCAGCAACCATAGTCCCGCCC
CTAACTCCGCCCATCCCGCCCCTAACTCCGCCCAGTTCCGCCCATTCTCCGCCCCATGGCTGACTAATTT
TTTTTATTTATGCAGAGGCCGAGGCCGCCTCTGCCTCTGAGCTATTCCAGAAGTAGTGAGGAGGCTTTTT
TGGAGGCCTAGGCTTTTGCAAAAAGCTCCCGGGAGCTTGTATATCCATTTTCGGATCTGATCAAGAGACA
GGATGAGGATCGTTTCGCATGATTGAACAAGATGGATTGCACGCAGGTTCTCCGGCCGCTTGGGTGGAGA
GGCTATTCGGCTATGACTGGGCACAACAGACAATCGGCTGCTCTGATGCCGCCGTGTTCCGGCTGTCAGC
GCAGGGGCGCCCGGTTCTTTTTGTCAAGACCGACCTGTCCGGTGCCCTGAATGAACTGCAGGACGAGGCA
GCGCGGCTATCGTGGCTGGCCACGACGGGCGTTCCTTGCGCAGCTGTGCTCGACGTTGTCACTGAAGCGG
GAAGGGACTGGCTGCTATTGGGCGAAGTGCCGGGGCAGGATCTCCTGTCATCTCACCTTGCTCCTGCCGA
GAAAGTATCCATCATGGCTGATGCAATGCGGCGGCTGCATACGCTTGATCCGGCTACCTGCCCATTCGAC
CACCAAGCGAAACATCGCATCGAGCGAGCACGTACTCGGATGGAAGCCGGTCTTGTCGATCAGGATGATC
TGGACGAAGAGCATCAGGGGCTCGCGCCAGCCGAACTGTTCGCCAGGCTCAAGGCGCGCATGCCCGACGG
CGAGGATCTCGTCGTGACCCATGGCGATGCCTGCTTGCCGAATATCATGGTGGAAAATGGCCGCTTTTCT
GGATTCATCGACTGTGGCCGGCTGGGTGTGGCGGACCGCTATCAGGACATAGCGTTGGCTACCCGTGATA
TTGCTGAAGAGCTTGGCGGCGAATGGGCTGACCGCTTCCTCGTGCTTTACGGTATCGCCGCTCCCGATTC
GCAGCGCATCGCCTTCTATCGCCTTCTTGACGAGTTCTTCTGAGCGGGACTCTGGGGTTCGAAATGACCG
ACCAAGCGACGCCCAACCTGCCATCACGAGATTTCGATTCCACCGCCGCCTTCTATGAAAGGTTGGGCTT
CGGAATCGTTTTCCGGGACGCCGGCTGGATGATCCTCCAGCGCGGGGATCTCATGCTGGAGTTCTTCGCC
CACCCCAACTTGTTTATTGCAGCTTATAATGGTTACAAATAAAGCAATAGCATCACAAATTTCACAAATA
AAGCATTTTTTTCACTGCATTCTAGTTGTGGTTTGTCCAAACTCATCAATGTATCTTATCATGTCTGTAT
ACCGTCGACCTCTAGCTAGAGCTTGGCGTAATCATGGTCATAGCTGTTTCCTGTGTGAAATTGTTATCCG
CTCACAATTCCACACAACATACGAGCCGGAAGCATAAAGTGTAAAGCCTGGGGTGCCTAATGAGTGAGCT
AACTCACATTAATTGCGTTGCGCTCACTGCCCGCTTTCCAGTCGGGAAACCTGTCGTGCCAGCTGCATTA
ATGAATCGGCCAACGCGCGGGGAGAGGCGGTTTGCGTATTGGGCGCTCTTCCGCTTCCTCGCTCACTGAC
TCGCTGCGCTCGGTCGTTCGGCTGCGGCGAGCGGTATCAGCTCACTCAAAGGCGGTAATACGGTTATCCA
CAGAATCAGGGGATAACGCAGGAAAGAACATGTGAGCAAAAGGCCAGCAAAAGGCCAGGAACCGTAAAAA
GGCCGCGTTGCTGGCGTTTTTCCATAGGCTCCGCCCCCCTGACGAGCATCACAAAAATCGACGCTCAAGT
CAGAGGTGGCGAAACCCGACAGGACTATAAAGATACCAGGCGTTTCCCCCTGGAAGCTCCCTCGTGCGCT
CTCCTGTTCCGACCCTGCCGCTTACCGGATACCTGTCCGCCTTTCTCCCTTCGGGAAGCGTGGCGCTTTC
TCATAGCTCACGCTGTAGGTATCTCAGTTCGGTGTAGGTCGTTCGCTCCAAGCTGGGCTGTGTGCACGAA
CCCCCCGTTCAGCCCGACCGCTGCGCCTTATCCGGTAACTATCGTCTTGAGTCCAACCCGGTAAGACACG
ACTTATCGCCACTGGCAGCAGCCACTGGTAACAGGATTAGCAGAGCGAGGTATGTAGGCGGTGCTACAGA
GTTCTTGAAGTGGTGGCCTAACTACGGCTACACTAGAAGAACAGTATTTGGTATCTGCGCTCTGCTGAAG
CCAGTTACCTTCGGAAAAAGAGTTGGTAGCTCTTGATCCGGCAAACAAACCACCGCTGGTAGCGGTGGTT
TTTTTGTTTGCAAGCAGCAGATTACGCGCAGAAAAAAAGGATCTCAAGAAGATCCTTTGATCTTTTCTAC
GGGGTCTGACGCTCAGTGGAACGAAAACTCACGTTAAGGGATTTTGGTCATGAGATTATCAAAAAGGATC
TTCACCTAGATCCTTTTAAATTAAAAATGAAGTTTTAAATCAATCTAAAGTATATATGAGTAAACTTGGT
CTGACAGTTACCAATGCTTAATCAGTGAGGCACCTATCTCAGCGATCTGTCTATTTCGTTCATCCATAGT
TGCCTGACTCCCCGTCGTGTAGATAACTACGATACGGGAGGGCTTACCATCTGGCCCCAGTGCTGCAATG
ATACCGCGAGACCCACGCTCACCGGCTCCAGATTTATCAGCAATAAACCAGCCAGCCGGAAGGGCCGAGC
GCAGAAGTGGTCCTGCAACTTTATCCGCCTCCATCCAGTCTATTAATTGTTGCCGGGAAGCTAGAGTAAG
TAGTTCGCCAGTTAATAGTTTGCGCAACGTTGTTGCCATTGCTACAGGCATCGTGGTGTCACGCTCGTCG
TTTGGTATGGCTTCATTCAGCTCCGGTTCCCAACGATCAAGGCGAGTTACATGATCCCCCATGTTGTGCA
AAAAAGCGGTTAGCTCCTTCGGTCCTCCGATCGTTGTCAGAAGTAAGTTGGCCGCAGTGTTATCACTCAT
GGTTATGGCAGCACTGCATAATTCTCTTACTGTCATGCCATCCGTAAGATGCTTTTCTGTGACTGGTGAG
TACTCAACCAAGTCATTCTGAGAATAGTGTATGCGGCGACCGAGTTGCTCTTGCCCGGCGTCAATACGGG
ATAATACCGCGCCACATAGCAGAACTTTAAAAGTGCTCATCATTGGAAAACGTTCTTCGGGGCGAAAACT
CTCAAGGATCTTACCGCTGTTGAGATCCAGTTCGATGTAACCCACTCGTGCACCCAACTGATCTTCAGCA
TCTTTTACTTTCACCAGCGTTTCTGGGTGAGCAAAAACAGGAAGGCAAAATGCCGCAAAAAAGGGAATAA
GGGCGACACGGAAATGTTGAATACTCATACTCTTCCTTTTTCAATATTATTGAAGCATTTATCAGGGTTA
TTGTCTCATGAGCGGATACATATTTGAATGTATTTAGAAAAATAAACAAATAGGGGTTCCGCGCACATTT
CCCCGAAAAGTGCCACCTGACGTCGACGGATCGGGAGATCTCCCGATCCCCTATGGTGCACTCTCAGTAC
AATCTGCTCTGATGCCGCATAGTTAAGCCAGTATCTGCTCCCTGCTTGTGTGTTGG
